>Addgene plasmid #22516 | phGf | depositor full sequence | sequence record 10345 | Author sequence
CCCCTGTGGAATGTGTGTCAGTTAGGGTGTGGAAAGTCCCCAGGCTCCCCAGCAGGCAGAAGTATGCAAA
GCATGCATCTCAATTAGTCAGCAACCAGGTGTGGAAAGTCCCCAGGCTCCCCAGCAGGCAGAAGTATGCA
AAGCATGCATCTCAATTAGTCAGCAACCATAGTCCCGCCCCTAACTCCGCCCATCCCGCCCCTAACTCCG
CCCAGTTCCGCCCATTCTCCGCCCCATGGCTGACTAATTTTTTTTATTTATACAGAGGCCGAGGCCGCCT
CGGCCTCTGAGCTATTCCAGAAGTAGTGAGGAGGCTTTTTTGGAGGCCTAGGCTTTTGCAAAAAGCTTGA
TTGGGATCCACCGGTCGCCACCATGGTGAGCAAGGGCGAGGAGCTGTTCACCGGGGTGGTGCCCATCCTG
GTCGAGCTGGACGGCGACGTAAACGGCCACAAGTTCAGCGTGTCCGGCGAGGGCGAGGGCGATGCCACCT
ACGGCAAGCTGACCCTGAAGTTCATCTGCACCACCGGCAAGCTGCCCGTGCCCTGGCCCACCCTCGTGAC
CACCCTGACCTACGGCGTGCAGTGCTTCAGCCGCTACCCCGACCACATGAAGCAGCACGACTTCTTCAAG
TCCGCCATGCCCGAAGGCTACGTCCAGGAGCGCACCATCTTCTTCAAGGACGACGGCAACTACAAGACCC
GCGCCGAGGTGAAGTTCGAGGGCGACACCCTGGTGAACCGCATCGAGCTGAAGGGCATCGACTTCAAGGA
GGACGGCAACATCCTGGGGCACAAGCTGGAGTACAACTACAACAGCCACAACGTCTATATCATGGCCGAC
AAGCAGAAGAACGGCATCAAGGTGAACTTCAAGATCCGCCACAACATCGAGGACGGCAGCGTGCAGCTCG
CCGACCACTACCAGCAGAACACCCCCATCGGCGACGGCCCCGTGCTGCTGCCCGACAACCACTACCTGAG
CACCCAGTCCGCCCTGAGCAAAGACCCCAACGAGAAGCGCGATCACATGGTCCTGCTGGAGTTCGTGACC
GCCGCCGGGATCACTCTCGGCATGGACGAGCTGTACAAGTAAAGCGGCCGCTTCGAGCAGACATGATAAG
ATACATTGATGAGTTTGGACAAACCACAACTAGAATGCAGTGAAAAAAATGCTTTATTTGTGAAATTTGT
GATGCTATTGCTTTATTTGTAACCATTATAAGCTGCAATAAACAAGTTAACAACAACAATTGCATTCATT
TTATGTTTCAGGTTCAGGGGGAGGTGTGGGAGGTTTTTTAAAGCAAGTAAAACCTCTACAAATGTGGTAA
AATCGATAAGGATCCGGGCTGGCGTAATAGCGAAGAGGCCCGCACCGATCGCCCTTCCCAACAGTTGCGG
TGGAGAAGAGCATGCGTGAGGCTCCGGTGCCCGTCAGTGGGCAGAGCGCACATCGCCCACAGTCCCCGAG
AAGTTGGGGGGAGGGGTCGGCAATTGAACCGGTGCCTAGAGAAGGTGGCGCGGGGTAAACTGGGAAAGTG
ATGTCGTGTACTGGCTCCGCCTTTTTCCCGAGGGTGGGGGAGAACCGTATATAAGTGCAGTAGTCGCCGT
GAACGTTCTTTTTCGCAACGGGTTTGCCGCCAGAACACAGCTGAAGCTTCGAGGGGCTCGCATCTCTCCT
TCACGCGCCCGCCGCCCTACCTGAGGCCGCCATCCACGCCGGTTGAGTCGCGTTCTGCCGCCTCCCGCCT
GTGGTGCCTCCTGAACTGCGTCCGCCGTCTAGGTAAGTTTAAAGCTCAGGTCGAGACCGGGCCTTTGTCC
GGCGCTCCCTTGGAGCCTACCTAGACTCAGCCGGCTCTCCACGCTTTGCCTGACCCTGCTTGCTCAACTC
TACGTCTTTGTTTCGTTTTCTGTTCTGCGCCGTTACAGATCCAAGCTGTGACCGGCGCCTACGTAAGTGA
TAGCTTGATCAAACAAGTTTGTACAAAAAAGCTGAACGAGAAACGTAAAATGATATAAATATCAATATAT
TAAATTAGATTTTGCATAAAAAACAGACTACATAATACTGTAAAACACAACATATCCAGTCACTATGGCG
GCCGCATTAGGCACCCCAGGCTTTACACTTTATGCTTCCGGCTCGTATAATGTGTGGATTTTGAGTTAGG
ATCCGTCGAGATTTTCAGGAGCTAAGGAAGCTAAAATGGAGAAAAAAATCACTGGATATACCACCGTTGA
TATATCCCAATGGCATCGTAAAGAACATTTTGAGGCATTTCAGTCAGTTGCTCAATGTACCTATAACCAG
ACCGTTCAGCTGGATATTACGGCCTTTTTAAAGACCGTAAAGAAAAATAAGCACAAGTTTTATCCGGCCT
TTATTCACATTCTTGCCCGCCTGATGAATGCTCATCCGGAATTCCGTATGGCAATGAAAGACGGTGAGCT
GGTGATATGGGATAGTGTTCACCCTTGTTACACCGTTTTCCATGAGCAAACTGAAACGTTTTCATCGCTC
TGGAGTGAATACCACGACGATTTCCGGCAGTTTCTACACATATATTCGCAAGATGTGGCGTGTTACGGTG
AAAACCTGGCCTATTTCCCTAAAGGGTTTATTGAGAATATGTTTTTCGTCTCAGCCAATCCCTGGGTGAG
TTTCACCAGTTTTGATTTAAACGTGGCCAATATGGACAACTTCTTCGCCCCCGTTTTCACCATGGGCAAA
TATTATACGCAAGGCGACAAGGTGCTGATGCCGCTGGCGATTCAGGTTCATCATGCCGTCTGTGATGGCT
TCCATGTCGGCAGAATGCTTAATGAATTACAACAGTACTGCGATGAGTGGCAGGGCGGGGCGTAATCTAG
AGGATCCGGCTTACTAAAAGCCAGATAACAGTATGCGTATTTGCGCGCTGATTTTTGCGGTATAAGAATA
TATACTGATATGTATACCCGAAGTATGTCAAAAAGAGGTGTGCTATGAAGCAGCGTATTACAGTGACAGT
TGACAGCGACAGCTATCAGTTGCTCAAGGCATATATGATGTCAATATCTCCGGTCTGGTAAGCACAACCA
TGCAGAATGAAGCCCGTCGTCTGCGTGCCGAACGCTGGAAAGCGGAAAATCAGGAAGGGATGGCTGAGGT
CGCCCGGTTTATTGAAATGAACGGCTCTTTTGCTGACGAGAACAGGGACTGGTGAAATGCAGTTTAAGGT
TTACACCTATAAAAGAGAGAGCCGTTATCGTCTGTTTGTGGATGTACAGAGTGATATTATTGACACGCCC
GGGCGACGGATGGTGATCCCCCTGGCCAGTGCACGTCTGCTGTCAGATAAAGTCTCCCGTGAACTTTACC
CGGTGGTGCATATCGGGGATGAAAGCTGGCGCATGATGACCACCGATATGGCCAGTGTGCCGGTCTCCGT
TATCGGGGAAGAAGTGGCTGATCTCAGCCACCGCGAAAATGACATCAAAAACGCCATTAACCTGATGTTC
TGGGGAATATAAATGTCAGGCTCCGTTATACACAGCCAGTCTGCAGGTCGACCATAGTGACTGGATATGT
TGTGTTTTACAGTATTATGTAGTCTGTTTTTTATGCAAAATCTAATTTAATATATTGATATTTATATCAT
TTTACGTTTCTCGTTCAGCTTTCTTGTACAAAGTGGTTCGATCTAGAATGGCTAGCATTATCCCTAATAC
CTGCCACCCCACTCTTAATCAGTGGTGGAAGAACGGTCTCAGAACTGTTTGTTTCAATTGGCCATTTAAG
TTTAGTAGTAAAAGACTGGTTAATGATAACAATGCATCGTAAAACCTTCAGAAGGAAAGGAGAATGTTTT
GTGGACCACTTTGGTTTTCTTTTTTGCGTGTGGCAGTTTTAAGTTATTAGTTTTTAAAATCAGTACTTTT
TAATGGAAACAACTTGACCAAAAATTTGTCACAGAATTTTGAGACCCATTAAAAAAGTTAAATGAGAAAC
CTGTGTGTTCCTTTGGTCAACACCGAGACATTTAGGTGAAAGACATCTAATTCTGGTTTTACGAATCTGG
AAACTTCTTGAAAATGTAATTCTTGAGTTAACACTTCTGGGTGGAGAATAGGGTTGTTTTCCCCCCACAT
AATTGGAAGGGGAAGGAATATCATTTAAAGCTATGGGAGGGTTTCTTTGATTACAACACTGGAGAGAAAT
GCAGCATGTTGCTGATTGCCTGTCACTAAAACAGGCCAAAAACTGAGTCCTTGGGTTGCATAGAAAGCTT
CATGTTGCTAAACCAATGTTAAGTGAATCTTTGGAAACAAAATGTTTCCAAATTACTGGGATGTGCATGT
TGAAACGTGGGTTAATTAACTAGCCATGACCAAAATCCCTTAACGTGAGTTTTCGTTCCACTGAGCGTCA
GACCCCGTAGAAAAGATCAAAGGATCTTCTTGAGATCCTTTTTTTCTGCGCGTAATCTGCTGCTTGCAAA
CAAAAAAACCACCGCTACCAGCGGTGGTTTGTTTGCCGGATCAAGAGCTACCAACTCTTTTTCCGAAGGT
AACTGGCTTCAGCAGAGCGCAGATACCAAATACTGTTCTTCTAGTGTAGCCGTAGTTAGGCCACCACTTC
AAGAACTCTGTAGCACCGCCTACATACCTCGCTCTGCTAATCCTGTTACCAGTGGCTGCTGCCAGTGGCG
ATAAGTCGTGTCTTACCGGGTTGGACTCAAGACGATAGTTACCGGATAAGGCGCAGCGGTCGGGCTGAAC
GGGGGGTTCGTGCACACAGCCCAGCTTGGAGCGAACGACCTACACCGAACTGAGATACCTACAGCGTGAG
CTATGAGAAAGCGCCACGCTTCCCGAAGGGAGAAAGGCGGACAGGTATCCGGTAAGCGGCAGGGTCGGAA
CAGGAGAGCGCACGAGGGAGCTTCCAGGGGGAAACGCCTGGTATCTTTATAGTCCTGTCGGGTTTCGCCA
CCTCTGACTTGAGCGTCGATTTTTGTGATGCTCGTCAGGGGGGCGGAGCCTATGGAAAAACGCCAGCAAC
GCGGCCTTTTTACGGTTCCTGGCCTTTTGCTGGCCTTTTGCTCACATGTTCTTAATTAAATTTTTCAAAA
GTAGTTGACAATTAATCATCGGCATAGTATATCGGCATAGTATAATACGACTCACTATAGGAGGGCCATC
ATGGCCAAGTTGACCAGTGCTGTCCCAGTGCTCACAGCCAGGGATGTGGCTGGAGCTGTTGAGTTCTGGA
CTGACAGGTTGGGGTTCTCCAGAGATTTTGTGGAGGATGACTTTGCAGGTGTGGTCAGAGATGATGTCAC
CCTGTTCATCTCAGCAGTCCAGGACCAGGTGGTGCCTGACAACACCCTGGCTTGGGTGTGGGTGAGAGGA
CTGGATGAGCTGTATGCTGAGTGGAGTGAGGTGGTCTCCACCAACTTCAGGGATGCCAGTGGCCCTGCCA
TGACAGAGATTGGAGAGCAGCCCTGGGGGAGAGAGTTTGCCCTGAGAGACCCAGCAGGCAACTGTGTGCA
CTTTGTGGCAGAGGAGCAGGACTGAGGATAAGAATTGTAACAAAAAACCCCGCCCCGGCGGGGTTTTTTG
TTAATTAA
Features (pLannotate 1.2.2; 18 found; start..end, strand, type, name):
     13..342     +  promoter       SV40 promoter: SV40 enhancer and early promoter
    373..1092    +  CDS            EGFP: the original enhanced GFP (Yang et al., 1996) mammalian codon-optimized
   1117..1238    -  polyA_signal   SV40 poly(A) signal: SV40 polyadenylation signal
   1261..1329    -  CDS            large T antigen (fragment): large T antigen from SV40 (simian virus 40)
   1348..1399    +  CDS            lacZα (fragment): LacZα fragment of β-galactosidase; lacZ fragment
   1439..1650    +  promoter       EF-1α core promoter: core promoter for human elongation factor EF-1α
   1663..1931    +  LTR            5' LTR (truncated): truncated 5' long terminal repeat (LTR) from human T-cell leukemia virus (HTLV) type 1
   1973..2097    +  protein_bind   attR1: mutant version of attR; recombination site for the Gateway® LR reaction LR Clonase™
   2122..2152    +  promoter       lac UV5 promoter: E. coli lac promoter with an "up" mutation
   2176..2205    +  promoter       cat promoter (fragment): promoter of the E. coli cat gene encoding chloramphenicol acetyltransferase
   2206..2865    +  CDS            CmR: chloramphenicol acetyltransferase; cat; confers resistance to chloramphenicol
   3044..3202    +  CDS            ccdA (fragment): CCDA_ECO57 - Also known as H, letA. Experimental evidence at protein level: Swiss-Prot protein existence level 1. Antitoxin component of a type II toxin-antitoxin (TA) system which inhibits the post-segregational killing (PSK) of plasmid-free cells, also referred to as a plasmid addiction system. Binds to and blocks the activity of CcdB; will also remove bound CcdB protein from the CcdB-GyrA complex by forming a CcdA-CcdB complex, a process termed rejuvenation. Functions as a transcriptional corepressor for the ccdAB operon, repression also requires CcdB (By similarity). From Escherichia coli
   3207..3509    +  CDS            ccdB: CCDB_ECOLI - Also known as G, letB, letD. Experimental evidence at protein level: Swiss-Prot protein existence level 1. Toxic component of a type II toxin-antitoxin (TA) system, functioning in plasmid maintainence. Responsible for the post- segregational killing (PSK) of plasmid-free cells, also referred to as a plasmid addiction system. Half-life of over 2 hours. Cell killing by CcdB is accompanied by filamentation, defects in chromosome and plasmid segregation, defects in cell division, formation of anucleate cells, decreased DNA synthesis and plasmid loss. Interferes with the activity of DN
   3553..3677    -  protein_bind   attR2: mutant version of attR; recombination site for the Gateway® LR reaction LR Clonase™
   3697..4269    +  polyA_signal   EF-1α poly(A) signal: human EF-1α polyadenylation signal
   4440..5028    +  rep_origin     ori: high-copy-number ColE1/pMB1/pBR322/pUC origin of replication
   5114..5161    +  promoter       EM7 promoter: synthetic bacterial promoter&nbsp
   5181..5552    +  CDS            ble: BLE_STRHI - Experimental evidence at protein level: Swiss-Prot protein existence level 1. Binding protein with a strong affinity to the bleomycin family of antibiotics. From Streptoalloteichus hindustanus.
