[The description below was written by a language model from this plasmid's Addgene catalogue record and pLannotate feature annotations shown in this document.]
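Description:
phGf is an empty Gateway destination vector for mammalian expression, built in the depositing laboratory. The sequence record is 5,608 nt, consistent with the listed backbone of about 4.5 kb plus the roughly 1.1 kb Gateway selection cassette. It replicates in E. coli from a high-copy ColE1/pUC-type origin. Bacterial selection uses a Streptoalloteichus hindustanus ble gene (bleomycin/Zeocin resistance) driven by the synthetic EM7 promoter, together with the chloramphenicol resistance gene inside the Gateway cassette. Because the unrecombined plasmid carries the gyrase-poisoning toxin gene ccdB, it has to be maintained in a ccdB-tolerant strain.

The main expression unit consists of the human EF-1α core promoter fused to a truncated HTLV-1 5' LTR segment, a composite arrangement commonly used to obtain strong constitutive expression in mammalian cells. This is followed by attR1, the CmR and ccdB cassette (with a ccdA fragment), attR2 and the human EF-1α polyadenylation signal. In an LR recombination with an entry clone, the region between the attR sites is exchanged for the gene of interest. This removes chloramphenicol resistance and ccdB, so that correct recombinants can be counter-selected in ordinary E. coli strains.

A second, independent cassette places EGFP under the SV40 enhancer/early promoter. An SV40 poly(A) signal is annotated just downstream, on the opposite strand. This gives a fluorescent marker for transfected cells alongside the inserted gene. The SV40 promoter region usually includes the viral origin, which could allow episomal amplification in T antigen-expressing cells, but the record does not state this. The associated publications concern papillomavirus and polyomavirus studies, but the record gives no specific application beyond use as an empty backbone.
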