Addgene plasmid #22516: phGf
Purpose: (Empty Backbone)
Depositing lab: Christopher Buck. Depositing organization: National Cancer Institute (NCI). Publication: Quantitation of human seroresponsiveness to Merkel cell polyomavirus. Pastrana DV, Tolstov YL, Becker JC, Moore PS, Chang Y, Buck CB. PLoS Pathog. 2009 Sep . 5(9):e1000578. 10.1371/journal.ppat.1000578 PubMed 19750217.
Backbone
  Vector backbone: Manufactured in our lab
  Backbone size (bp): 4508
  Vector type: Mammalian Expression
Growth in bacteria
  Bacterial resistance: Chloramphenicol and Bleocin (Zeocin), 25 & 50 μg/mL
  Growth temperature: 37°C
  Growth strain: ccdB Survival
  Growth instructions: ccdb
  Copy number: High Copy
Gene/Insert
  Gene/Insert name: chloramphenicol resistance and CcdB gene (alt names: CAT; control of cell division or death)
  Insert size (bp): 1100
  Cloning method: Gateway Cloning; 5′ cloning site attR1 (destroyed during cloning); 3′ cloning site attR2 (destroyed during cloning)
  Sequencing primers: 5′ N/A
Terms and licenses: Academic/Nonprofit Terms; Industry Terms: Not Available to Industry
Depositor comments: First reference to this plasmid was in: Buck, C.B., et al., Human alpha-defensins block papillomavirus infection. Proc Natl Acad Sci U S A, 2006. 103(5): p. 1516-21. Genbank style annotated sequence can be found at: http://home.ccr.cancer.gov/Lco/support.htm
How to cite: phGf was a gift from Christopher Buck (Addgene plasmid # 22516 ; http://n2t.net/addgene:22516 ; RRID:Addgene_22516)
