>Addgene plasmid #22516 | phGf | addgene partial sequence | sequence record 28302 | 22516 with lac_promoter
AGATTTTCAGGAGCTAAGGAAGCTAAAATGGAGAAAAAAATCACTGGATATACCACCGTTGATATATCCC
AATGGCATCGTAAAGAACATTTTGAGGCATTTCAGTCAGTTGCTCAATGTACCTATAACCAGACCGTTCA
GCTGGATATTACGGCCTTTTTAAAGACCGTAAAGAAAAATAAGCACAAGTTTTATCCGGCCTTTATTCAC
ATTCTTGCCCGCCTGATGAATGCTCATCCGGAATTCCGTATGGCAATGAAAGACGGTGAGCTGGTGATAT
GGGATAGTGTTCACCCTTGTTACACCGTTTTCCATGAGCAAACTGAAACGTTTTCATCGCTCTGGAGTGA
ATACCACGACGATTTCCGGCAGTTTCTACACATATATTCGCAAGATGTGGCGTGTTACGGTGAAAACCTG
GCCTATTTCCCTAAAGGGTTTATTGAGAATATGTTTTTCGTCTCAGCCAATCCCTGGGTGAGTTTCACCA
GTTTTGATTTAAACGTGGCCAATATGGACAACTTCTTCGCCCCCGTTTTCACCATGGGCAAATATTATAC
GCAAGGCGACAAGGTGCTGATGCCGCTGGCGATTCAGGTTCATCATGCCGCNTTGTGATGTGCTTCCATG
TCGGCAGAATGCTTAATGAATTACAACAGTACTGCCGATGAGTGGCAGCGGGCGTAATCTAGAGGATCCG
GCTTACTAAAAGCCAGATAACAGTATTGCGTATTTGCGCGCTGATTTTT
