>Addgene plasmid #22516 | phGf | addgene partial sequence | sequence record 73038 | CAT-R 5'-GCAACTGACTGAAATGCCTC-3'
GATGCCATTGGGATATATCAACGGTGGTATATCCAGTGATTTTTTTCTCCATTTTAGCTTCCTTAGCTCC
TGAAAATCTCGACGGATCCTAACTCAAAATCCACACATTATACGAGCCGGAAGCATAAAGTGTAAAGCCT
GGGGTGCCTAATGCGGCCGCCATAGTGACTGGATATGTTGTGTTTTACAGTATTATGTAGTCTGTTTTTT
ATGCAAAATCTAATTTAATATATTGATATTTATATCATTTTACGTTTCTCGTTCAGCTTTTTTGTACAAA
CTTGTTTGATCAAGCTATCACTTACGTAGGCGCCGGTCACAGCTTGGATCTGTAACGGCGCAGAACAGAA
AACGAAACAAAGACGTAGAGTTGAGCAAGCAGGGTCAGGCAAAGCGTGGAGAGCCGGCTGAGTCTAGGTA
GGCTCCAAGGGAGCGCCGGACAAAGGCCCGGTCTCGACCTGAGCTTTAAACTTACCTAGACGGCGGACGC
AGTTCAGGAGGCACCACAGGCGGGAGGCGGCAGAACGCGACTCAACCGGCGTGGATGGCGGCCTCAGGTA
GGGCGGCGGGCGCGTGAAGGAGAGATGCGAGCCCCTCGAAGCTTCAGCTGTGTTCTGGCGGCAAACCCGT
TGCGAAAAAGAACGTTCACGGCGACTACTGCACTTATATACGGTTCTCCCCCACCCTCGGGAAAAAGGCG
GAGCCAGTACACGACATCACTTTCCCAGTTTACCCCGCGCCACCTTCTCTAGGCACCGGTTCAATTGCCG
ACCCCTCCCCCCAACTTCTCGGGGACTGTGGGCGATGTGCGCTCTGCCCACTGACGGGCACCGGAGCCTC
ACGCATGCTCTTCTCCACCGCAACTGTTGGGAAGGGCGATCGGTGCGGGCCTCTTCGCTATTACGCCAGC
CCGGATCCTTATCGATTTTACCACATTTGTAGAGGTTTTACTTGCTTTAAAAAACCTCCCACACCTCCCC
CTGAACCTGAAACATAAAATGAATGCAATTGTTGTTGTTAACTTGTTTATTGCAGCTTATAATGGTTACA
AATAAAGCAATAGCATCA
