>Addgene plasmid #22516 | phGf | addgene partial sequence | sequence record 73087 | EBV-rev 5'-GTGGTTTGTCCAAACTCATC-3'
TGTCTGCTCGAAGCGGCCGCTTTACTTGTACAGCTCGTCCATGCCGAGAGTGATCCCGGCGGCGGTCACG
AACTCCAGCAGGACCATGTGATCGCGCTTCTCGTTGGGGTCTTTGCTCAGGGCGGACTGGGTGCTCAGGT
AGTGGTTGTCGGGCAGCAGCACGGGGCCGTCGCCGATGGGGGTGTTCTGCTGGTAGTGGTCGGCGAGCTG
CACGCTGCCGTCCTCGATGTTGTGGCGGATCTTGAAGTTCACCTTGATGCCGTTCTTCTGCTTGTCGGCC
ATGATATAGACGTTGTGGCTGTTGTAGTTGTACTCCAGCTTGTGCCCCAGGATGTTGCCGTCCTCCTTGA
AGTCGATGCCCTTCAGCTCGATGCGGTTCACCAGGGTGTCGCCCTCGAACTTCACCTCGGCGCGGGTCTT
GTAGTTGCCGTCGTCCTTGAAGAAGATGGTGCGCTCCTGGACGTAGCCTTCGGGCATGGCGGACTTGAAG
AAGTCGTGCTGCTTCATGTGGTCGGGGTAGCGGCTGAAGCACTGCACGCCGTAGGTCAGGGTGGTCACGA
GGGTGGGCCAGGGCACGGGCAGCTTGCCGGTGGTGCAGATGAACTTCAGGGTCAGCTTGCCGTAGGTGGC
ATCGCCCTCGCCCTCGCCGGACACGCTGAACTTGTGGCCGTTTACGTCGCCGTCCAGCTCGACCAGGATG
GGCACCACCCCGGTGAACAGCTCCTCGCCCTTGCTCACCATGGTGGCGACCGGTGGATCCCAATCAAGCT
TTTTGCAAAAGCCTAGGCCTCCAAAAAAGCCTCCTCACTACTTCTGGAATAGCTCAGAGGCCGAGGCGGC
CTCGGCCTCTGTATAAATAAAAAAAATTAGTCAGCCATGGGGCGGAGAATGGGCGGAACTGGGCGGAGTT
AGGGGCGGGATGGGCGGAGTTAGGGGCGGGACTATGGTTGCTGACTAATTGAGATGCATGCTTTGCATAC
TTCTGCCTGCTGGGGAGCCTGGGGACTTTCCACACCTGGT
