>Addgene plasmid #22516 | phGf | addgene partial sequence | sequence record 73090 | ccdb-fwd 5'-GCATGATGACCACCGATATG-3'
GGTCTCCGTTATCGGGGAAGAAGTGGCTGATCTCAGCCACCGCGAAAATGACATCAAAAACGCCATTAAC
CTGATGTTCTGGGGAATATAAATGTCAGGCTCCCTTATACACAGCCAGTCTGCAGGTCGACCATAGTGAC
TGGATATGTTGTGTTTTACAGTATTATGTAGTCTGTTTTTTATGCAAAATCTAATTTAATATATTGATAT
TTATATCATTTTACGTTTCTCGTTCAGCTTTCTTGTACAAAGTGGTTCGATCTAGAATGGCTAGCATTAT
CCCTAATACCTGCCACCCCACTCTTAATCAGTGGTGGAAGAACGGTCTCAGAACTGTTTGTTTCAATTGG
CCATTTAAGTTTAGTAGTAAAAGACTGGTTAATGATAACAATGCATCGTAAAACCTTCAGAAGGAAAGGA
GAATGTTTTGTGGACCACTTTGGTTTTCTTTTTTGCGTGTGGCAGTTTTAAGTTATTAGTTTTTAAAATC
AGTACTTTTTAATGGAAACAACTTGACCAAAAATTTGTCACAGAATTTTGAGACCCATTAAAAAAGTTAA
ATGAGAAACCTGTGTGTTCCTTTGGTCAACACCGAGACATTTAGGTGAAAGACATCTAATTCTGGTTTTA
CGAATCTGGAAACTTCTTGAAAATGTAATTCTTGAGTTAACACTTCTGGGTGGAGAATAGGGTTGTTTTC
CCCCCACATAATTGGAAGGGGAAGGAATATCATTTAAAGCTATGGGAGGGTTGCTTTGATTACAACACTG
GAGAGAAATGCAGCATGTTGCTGATTGCCTGTCACTAAAACAGGCCAAAAACTGAGTCCTTGTGTTGCAT
AGAAAGCTTCATGTTGCTAAACCAATGTTAAGTGAATCTTTGGAAACAAAATGTTTCCAAATTACTGGGA
TGTGCATGTTGAAACGTGGGTTAATTAACTAGCCATGACCAAAATCCCTTAACGTGAGTTTTCGTTCCAC
TGAGCGTCAGACCCCGTAGAAAAGATCAAAGGATCTTCTTGAGATCCTTTTTTTCTGCGCGTAATCTGCT
GCTTGCAAACAAAAAAA
